Addgene plasmid #231182: pLV-30nmEML-mRFP
Purpose: Expresses a synthetic linker, tagged with mRFP, stabilizing the ER-mitochondrial distance at 30 nm from a lentiviral vector
Depositing lab: Dmitry Lim. Depositing organization: Universita degli Studi del Piemonte Orientale Amedeo Avogadro. Publication: ER-mitochondria distance is a critical parameter for efficient mitochondrial Ca(2+) uptake and oxidative metabolism. Dematteis G, Tapella L, Casali C, Talmon M, Tonelli E, Reano S, Ariotti A, Pessolano E, Malecka J, Chrostek G, Kulkoviene G, Umbrasas D, Distasi C, Grilli M, Ladds G, Filigheddu N, Fresu LG, Mikoshiba K, Matute C, Ramos-Gonzalez P, Jekabsone A, Cali T, Brini M, Biggiogera M, Cavaliere F, Miggiano R, Genazzani AA, Lim D. Commun Biol. 2024 Oct 10;7(1):1294. doi: 10.1038/s42003-024-06933-9. PubMed 39390051.
Backbone
  Vector backbone: pRRLSIN.cPPT.hCMV.WPRE
  Backbone manufacturer: Naldini lab
  Backbone size w/o insert (bp): 6671
  Vector type: Lentiviral
Growth in bacteria
  Bacterial resistance: Ampicillin, 100 μg/mL
  Growth temperature: 37°C
  Growth strain: NEB Stable
  Copy number: High Copy
Gene/Insert
  Gene/Insert name: 30nmEML-mRFP
  Species: Synthetic
  Insert size (bp): 1551
  Promoter: CMV
  Cloning method: Restriction Enzyme; 5′ cloning site NheI/XbaI (destroyed during cloning); 3′ cloning site XhoI/SalI (destroyed during cloning)
Resource information
  A portion of this plasmid was derived from a plasmid made by: Synthesis
Terms and licenses: Academic/Nonprofit Terms; Industry Terms: Not Available to Industry
Depositor comments: Third generation lentiviral vector
How to cite: pLV-30nmEML-mRFP was a gift from Dmitry Lim (Addgene plasmid # 231182 ; http://n2t.net/addgene:231182 ; RRID:Addgene_231182)
