[The description below was written by a language model from this plasmid's Addgene catalogue record and pLannotate feature annotations shown in this document.]
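Description:
pLV-30nmEML-mRFP is a third-generation, self-inactivating lentiviral transfer plasmid built on the pRRLSIN.cPPT.hCMV.WPRE backbone. It is maintained in E. coli through a high-copy ColE1/pUC-type origin and an ampicillin resistance gene (β-lactamase). The backbone also carries an f1 origin, an SV40 origin and poly(A) signal, and remnants of lac and T7/T3 cloning-vector sequences. The viral portion follows the standard pRRL layout. An RSV promoter is fused to a truncated HIV-1 5' LTR and drives Tat-independent transcription of the vector genome in packaging cells. This is followed by the Ψ packaging signal with a gag fragment, the Rev response element for Rev-dependent nuclear export, and the cPPT/CTS element, which aids nuclear import of the reverse-transcribed genome. The ΔU3 3' LTR inactivates the viral promoter after integration, so that expression in transduced cells depends on the internal promoter.

The payload is a synthetic insert of about 1.55 kb, 30nmEML-mRFP, placed under the human CMV immediate-early enhancer/promoter and followed by a WPRE, which enhances transcript stability and expression. According to the record, it encodes an artificial ER-mitochondrial linker that fixes the gap between the two organelles at roughly 30 nm and is tagged with the monomeric red fluorescent protein mRFP1. The feature table annotates only the mRFP1 coding region within the insert. The unannotated sequence flanking it presumably holds the remaining linker elements, but the record does not describe their composition. The insert was cloned through compatible NheI/XbaI and XhoI/SalI ends, which destroyed the sites. The construct is used to produce lentiviral particles for stable, visually trackable expression of the linker. This allows study of how ER-mitochondria distance affects processes such as mitochondrial calcium uptake and oxidative metabolism.
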