Features (pLannotate 1.2.2; 26 found; start..end, strand, type, name):
     62..365     +  enhancer       CMV enhancer: human cytomegalovirus immediate early enhancer
    366..569     +  promoter       CMV promoter: human cytomegalovirus (CMV) immediate early promoter
   1192..1866    +  CDS            mRFP1: mRFP1 is a basic (constitutively fluorescent) red fluorescent protein published in 2002, derived from Discosoma sp.. It is reported to be a somewhat slowly-maturing monomer with low acid sensitivity.
   2197..2785    +  misc_feature   WPRE: woodchuck hepatitis virus posttranscriptional regulatory element
   2802..2870    +  CDS            nef (fragment): NEF_HV1Z2 - Experimental evidence at protein level: Swiss-Prot protein existence level 1. Extracellular Nef protein targets CD4(+) T-lymphocytes for apoptosis by interacting with CXCR4 surface receptors. From Human immunodeficiency virus type 1 group M subtype D (isolate Z2/CDC-Z34) (HIV-1).
   2872..3105    +  LTR            3' LTR (ΔU3): self-inactivating 3' long terminal repeat (LTR) from HIV-1
   3177..3298    +  polyA_signal   SV40 poly(A) signal: SV40 polyadenylation signal
   3338..3473    +  rep_origin     SV40 ori: SV40 origin of replication
   3494..3512    -  promoter       T7 promoter: promoter for bacteriophage T7 RNA polymerase
   3520..3675    +  CDS            lacZα (fragment): LacZα fragment of β-galactosidase; lacZ fragment
   3680..4108    +  rep_origin     f1 ori (sequence partly withheld): f1 bacteriophage origin of replication; arrow indicates direction of (+) strand synthesis
   4161..4265    +  promoter       AmpR promoter: bla
   4266..5126    +  CDS            AmpR: β-lactamase; bla; confers resistance to ampicillin, carbenicillin, and related antibiotics
   5297..5885    +  rep_origin     ori: high-copy-number ColE1/pMB1/pBR322/pUC origin of replication
   6068..6160    +  CDS            lacI (fragment): lac repressor; lacI; The lac repressor binds to the lac operator to inhibit transcription in E. coli. This inhibition can be relieved by adding lactose or isopropyl-β-D-thiogalactopyranoside (IPTG).
   6173..6194    +  protein_bind   CAP binding site: CAP binding activates transcription in the presence of cAMP. E. coli catabolite activator protein
   6209..6239    +  promoter       lac promoter: promoter for the E. coli lac operon
   6247..6263    +  protein_bind   lac operator: The lac repressor binds to the lac operator to inhibit transcription in E. coli. This inhibition can be relieved by adding lactose or isopropyl-β-D-thiogalactopyranoside (IPTG). lac repressor encoded by lacI
   6308..6326    +  promoter       T3 promoter: promoter for bacteriophage T3 RNA polymerase
   6354..6580    +  promoter       RSV promoter: Rous sarcoma virus enhancer/promoter
   6581..6761    +  LTR            5' LTR (truncated): truncated 5' long terminal repeat (LTR) from HIV-1
   6808..6933    +  misc_feature   HIV-1 Ψ: packaging signal of human immunodeficiency virus type 1
   6917..7280    +  CDS            HIV-1 gag (fragment): gag protein from human immunodeficiency virus 1; gag
   7426..7659    +  misc_feature   RRE: The Rev response element (RRE) of HIV-1 allows for Rev-dependent mRNA export from the nucleus to the cytoplasm.
   8036..8136    +  CDS            Rev (fragment): human immunodeficiency virus 1 (HIV-1) Rev protein; rev; enhances nuclear export of unspliced and incompletely spliced viral mRNAs
   8155..39      +  misc_feature   cPPT/CTS (across the origin): central polypurine tract and central termination sequence of HIV-1
>Addgene plasmid #231182 | pLV-30nmEML-mRFP | addgene full sequence | sequence record 458832 | Addgene NGS Result
TAAAGAATTACAAAAACAAATTACAAAATTCAAAATTTTATCGATAAGCTTGGGAGTTCCGCGTTACATA
ACTTACGGTAAATGGCCCGCCTGGCTGACCGCCCAACGACCCCCGCCCATTGACGTCAATAATGACGTAT
GTTCCCATAGTAACGCCAATAGGGACTTTCCATTGACGTCAATGGGTGGAGTATTTACGGTAAACTGCCC
ACTTGGCAGTACATCAAGTGTATCATATGCCAAGTACGCCCCCTATTGACGTCAATGACGGTAAATGGCC
CGCCTGGCATTATGCCCAGTACATGACCTTATGGGACTTTCCTACTTGGCAGTACATCTACGTATTAGTC
ATCGCTATTACCATGGTGATGCGGTTTTGGCAGTACATCAATGGGCGTGGATAGCGGTTTGACTCACGGG
GATTTCCAAGTCTCCACCCCATTGACGTCAATGGGAGTTTGTTTTGGCACCAAAATCAACGGGACTTTCC
AAAATGTCGTAACAACTCCGCCCCATTGACGCAAATGGGCGGTAGGCGTGTACGGTGGGAGGTCTATATA
AGCAGAGCTCGTTTAGTGAACCGTCAGATCGCCTGGAGACGCCATCCACGCTGTTTTGACCTCCATAGAA
GACACCGACTCTAGCATGGCTATTCAGCTGCGCTCACTGTTTCCTCTGGCTCTGCCTGGACTGCTGGCCC
TGCTGGGGTGGTGGTGGTTCTTTTCCCGCAAAAAGGACCCCACCCGCTCCGCCAACAAGCAGCAGGAAGA
GGAGGCAGAGCGGCTGCGGAGAATCCAGGAGGAGATGGAGAAGGAGAGAAAGAGGCGCGAGGAGGATGAG
CAGCGGAGAAGGAAAGAGGAGGAGGAGCGCCGGATGAAGCTGGAGATGGAGGCCAAGCGGAAGCAGGAGG
AGGAGGAGAGAAAGAAGAGGGAGGACGATGAGAAGAGAATCCAGGCCGAGAAACAGCAGGAAGAGGAGGC
CGAGAGGCTGAGAAGGATTCAGGAAGAGATGGAGAAGGAAAGGAAGAGGAGGGAGGAGGACGAGCAGAGA
AGGCGCAAGGAGGAGGAGGAGCGGAGAATGAAACTGGAAATGGAAGCTAAAAGAAAACAGGAAGAGGAGG
AGCGCAAGAAGCGGGAAGATGATGAGAAGAGGATCCAGGCAGAGAGGAACAGCGACCCACCTGTGGCCAC
ACTGGCCAGCTCCGAGGATGTGATCAAGGAGTTCATGCGCTTTAAAGTGCGGATGGAGGGCTCCGTGAAT
GGCCACGAGTTCGAGATCGAGGGAGAGGGAGAGGGCAGACCCTACGAGGGCACCCAGACAGCCAAGCTGA
AGGTGACCAAGGGAGGACCACTGCCCTTCGCCTGGGACATCCTGTCTCCTCAGTTTCAGTACGGCAGCAA
GGCCTATGTGAAGCACCCTGCCGACATCCCAGATTATCTGAAGCTGTCTTTCCCAGAGGGCTTTAAGTGG
GAGAGGGTGATGAACTTTGAGGATGGCGGCGTGGTGACCGTGACACAGGACTCTAGCCTGCAGGATGGCG
AGTTCATCTACAAGGTGAAGCTGCGCGGCACAAATTTTCCCTCCGACGGCCCTGTGATGCAGAAGAAGAC
CATGGGCTGGGAGGCCTCTACAGAGAGGATGTATCCTGAGGATGGCGCCCTGAAGGGCGAGATCAAGATG
CGCCTGAAGCTGAAGGACGGCGGCCACTACGATGCCGAGGTGAAGACCACATATATGGCCAAGAAGCCAG
TGCAGCTGCCAGGAGCCTACAAGACCGACATCAAGCTGGATATCACAAGCCACAACGAGGACTACACCAT
CGTGGAGCAGTATGAGAGAGCCGAGGGCAGGCACAGCACCGGAGCCTCCGGCCTGCGCTCTCGGGCACAG
GCCTCCAATTCTAAACAGCAGGAAGAAGAGGCAGAGCGGCTGAGGCGCATTCAGGAAGAAATGGAAAAAG
AGAGAAAGCGGAGAGAGGAGGATGAGCAGAGGCGCCGGAAAGAAGAGGAGGAGAGAAGAATGAAACTGGA
GATGGAAGCTAAAAGAAAGCAGGAAGAAGAAGAAAGAAAGAAGAGGGAAGATGACGAAAAGAGAATCCAG
GCAGAGAGCAGGGCACAGGCCTCCAATTCAAGGGTGATGGTCTACATTGGGATTGCTATTTTTCTGTTTG
TCGGACTGTTTATGAAGTGACTCGACAATCAACCTCTGGATTACAAAATTTGTGAAAGATTGACTGGTAT
TCTTAACTATGTTGCTCCTTTTACGCTATGTGGATACGCTGCTTTAATGCCTTTGTATCATGCTATTGCT
TCCCGTATGGCTTTCATTTTCTCCTCCTTGTATAAATCCTGGTTGCTGTCTCTTTATGAGGAGTTGTGGC
CCGTTGTCAGGCAACGTGGCGTGGTGTGCACTGTGTTTGCTGACGCAACCCCCACTGGTTGGGGCATTGC
CACCACCTGTCAGCTCCTTTCCGGGACTTTCGCTTTCCCCCTCCCTATTGCCACGGCGGAACTCATCGCC
GCCTGCCTTGCCCGCTGCTGGACAGGGGCTCGGCTGTTGGGCACTGACAATTCCGTGGTGTTGTCGGGGA
AGCTGACGTCCTTTCCATGGCTGCTCGCCTGTGTTGCCACCTGGATTCTGCGCGGGACGTCCTTCTGCTA
CGTCCCTTCGGCCCTCAATCCAGCGGACCTTCCTTCCCGCGGCCTGCTGCCGGCTCTGCGGCCTCTTCCG
CGTCTTCGCCTTCGCCCTCAGACGAGTCGGATCTCCCTTTGGGCCGCCTCCCCGCCTGGAATTCGAGCTC
GGTACCTTTAAGACCAATGACTTACAAGGCAGCTGTAGATCTTAGCCACTTTTTAAAAGAAAAGGGGGGA
CTGGAAGGGCTAATTCACTCCCAACGAAGACAAGATCTGCTTTTTGCTTGTACTGGGTCTCTCTGGTTAG
ACCAGATCTGAGCCTGGGAGCTCTCTGGCTAACTAGGGAACCCACTGCTTAAGCCTCAATAAAGCTTGCC
TTGAGTGCTTCAAGTAGTGTGTGCCCGTCTGTTGTGTGACTCTGGTAACTAGAGATCCCTCAGACCCTTT
TAGTCAGTGTGGAAAATCTCTAGCAGTAGTAGTTCATGTCATCTTATTATTCAGTATTTATAACTTGCAA
AGAAATGAATATCAGAGAGTGAGAGGAACTTGTTTATTGCAGCTTATAATGGTTACAAATAAAGCAATAG
CATCACAAATTTCACAAATAAAGCATTTTTTTCACTGCATTCTAGTTGTGGTTTGTCCAAACTCATCAAT
GTATCTTATCATGTCTGGCTCTAGCTATCCCGCCCCTAACTCCGCCCATCCCGCCCCTAACTCCGCCCAG
TTCCGCCCATTCTCCGCCCCATGGCTGACTAATTTTTTTTATTTATGCAGAGGCCGAGGCCGCCTCGGCC
TCTGAGCTATTCCAGAAGTAGTGAGGAGGCTTTTTTGGAGGCCTAGGGACGTACCCAATTCGCCCTATAG
TGAGTCGTATTACGCGCGCTCACTGGCCGTCGTTTTACAACGTCGTGACTGGGAAAACCCTGGCGTTACC
CAACTTAATCGCCTTGCAGCACATCCCCCTTTCGCCAGCTGGCGTAATAGCGAAGAGGCCCGCACCGATC
GCCCTTCCCAACAGTTGCGCAGCCTGAATGGCGAATGGG
[124 nt withheld, positions 3680-3803]
C
[91 nt withheld, positions 3805-3895]
A
[49 nt withheld, positions 3897-3945]
CCTTTGACGTTGGAGTCCACGTTCTTT
[37 nt withheld, positions 3973-4009]
ACCCTATCTCGGTCTATTCTTTTGATTTATAAGGGATTTTGCCGATTTCGGCCTATTGGTTAAAAAATGA
GCTGATTTAACAAAAATTTAACGCGAATTTTAACAAAATATTAACGCTTACAATTTAGGTGGCACTTTTC
GGGGAAATGTGCGCGGAACCCCTATTTGTTTATTTTTCTAAATACATTCAAATATGTATCCGCTCATGAG
ACAATAACCCTGATAAATGCTTCAATAATATTGAAAAAGGAAGAGTATGAGTATTCAACATTTCCGTGTC
GCCCTTATTCCCTTTTTTGCGGCATTTTGCCTTCCTGTTTTTGCTCACCCAGAAACGCTGGTGAAAGTAA
AAGATGCTGAAGATCAGTTGGGTGCACGAGTGGGTTACATCGAACTGGATCTCAACAGCGGTAAGATCCT
TGAGAGTTTTCGCCCCGAAGAACGTTTTCCAATGATGAGCACTTTTAAAGTTCTGCTATGTGGCGCGGTA
TTATCCCGTATTGACGCCGGGCAAGAGCAACTCGGTCGCCGCATACACTATTCTCAGAATGACTTGGTTG
AGTACTCACCAGTCACAGAAAAGCATCTTACGGATGGCATGACAGTAAGAGAATTATGCAGTGCTGCCAT
AACCATGAGTGATAACACTGCGGCCAACTTACTTCTGACAACGATCGGAGGACCGAAGGAGCTAACCGCT
TTTTTGCACAACATGGGGGATCATGTAACTCGCCTTGATCGTTGGGAACCGGAGCTGAATGAAGCCATAC
CAAACGACGAGCGTGACACCACGATGCCTGTAGCAATGGCAACAACGTTGCGCAAACTATTAACTGGCGA
ACTACTTACTCTAGCTTCCCGGCAACAATTAATAGACTGGATGGAGGCGGATAAAGTTGCAGGACCACTT
CTGCGCTCGGCCCTTCCGGCTGGCTGGTTTATTGCTGATAAATCTGGAGCCGGTGAGCGTGGGTCTCGCG
GTATCATTGCAGCACTGGGGCCAGATGGTAAGCCCTCCCGTATCGTAGTTATCTACACGACGGGGAGTCA
GGCAACTATGGATGAACGAAATAGACAGATCGCTGAGATAGGTGCCTCACTGATTAAGCATTGGTAACTG
TCAGACCAAGTTTACTCATATATACTTTAGATTGATTTAAAACTTCATTTTTAATTTAAAAGGATCTAGG
TGAAGATCCTTTTTGATAATCTCATGACCAAAATCCCTTAACGTGAGTTTTCGTTCCACTGAGCGTCAGA
CCCCGTAGAAAAGATCAAAGGATCTTCTTGAGATCCTTTTTTTCTGCGCGTAATCTGCTGCTTGCAAACA
AAAAAACCACCGCTACCAGCGGTGGTTTGTTTGCCGGATCAAGAGCTACCAACTCTTTTTCCGAAGGTAA
CTGGCTTCAGCAGAGCGCAGATACCAAATACTGTTCTTCTAGTGTAGCCGTAGTTAGGCCACCACTTCAA
GAACTCTGTAGCACCGCCTACATACCTCGCTCTGCTAATCCTGTTACCAGTGGCTGCTGCCAGTGGCGAT
AAGTCGTGTCTTACCGGGTTGGACTCAAGACGATAGTTACCGGATAAGGCGCAGCGGTCGGGCTGAACGG
GGGGTTCGTGCACACAGCCCAGCTTGGAGCGAACGACCTACACCGAACTGAGATACCTACAGCGTGAGCT
ATGAGAAAGCGCCACGCTTCCCGAAGGGAGAAAGGCGGACAGGTATCCGGTAAGCGGCAGGGTCGGAACA
GGAGAGCGCACGAGGGAGCTTCCAGGGGGAAACGCCTGGTATCTTTATAGTCCTGTCGGGTTTCGCCACC
TCTGACTTGAGCGTCGATTTTTGTGATGCTCGTCAGGGGGGCGGAGCCTATGGAAAAACGCCAGCAACGC
GGCCTTTTTACGGTTCCTGGCCTTTTGCTGGCCTTTTGCTCACATGTTCTTTCCTGCGTTATCCCCTGAT
TCTGTGGATAACCGTATTACCGCCTTTGAGTGAGCTGATACCGCTCGCCGCAGCCGAACGACCGAGCGCA
GCGAGTCAGTGAGCGAGGAAGCGGAAGAGCGCCCAATACGCAAACCGCCTCTCCCCGCGCGTTGGCCGAT
TCATTAATGCAGCTGGCACGACAGGTTTCCCGACTGGAAAGCGGGCAGTGAGCGCAACGCAATTAATGTG
AGTTAGCTCACTCATTAGGCACCCCAGGCTTTACACTTTATGCTTCCGGCTCGTATGTTGTGTGGAATTG
TGAGCGGATAACAATTTCACACAGGAAACAGCTATGACCATGATTACGCCAAGCGCGCAATTAACCCTCA
CTAAAGGGAACAAAAGCTGGAGCTGCAAGCTTAATGTAGTCTTATGCAATACTCTTGTAGTCTTGCAACA
TGGTAACGATGAGTTAGCAACATGCCTTACAAGGAGAGAAAAAGCACCGTGCATGCCGATTGGTGGAAGT
AAGGTGGTACGATCGTGCCTTATTAGGAAGGCAACAGACGGGTCTGACATGGATTGGACGAACCACTGAA
TTGCCGCATTGCAGAGATATTGTATTTAAGTGCCTAGCTCGATACATAAACGGGTCTCTCTGGTTAGACC
AGATCTGAGCCTGGGAGCTCTCTGGCTAACTAGGGAACCCACTGCTTAAGCCTCAATAAAGCTTGCCTTG
AGTGCTTCAAGTAGTGTGTGCCCGTCTGTTGTGTGACTCTGGTAACTAGAGATCCCTCAGACCCTTTTAG
TCAGTGTGGAAAATCTCTAGCAGTGGCGCCCGAACAGGGACTTGAAAGCGAAAGGGAAACCAGAGGAGCT
CTCTCGACGCAGGACTCGGCTTGCTGAAGCGCGCACGGCAAGAGGCGAGGGGCGGCGACTGGTGAGTACG
CCAAAAATTTTGACTAGCGGAGGCTAGAAGGAGAGAGATGGGTGCGAGAGCGTCAGTATTAAGCGGGGGA
GAATTAGATCGCGATGGGAAAAAATTCGGTTAAGGCCAGGGGGAAAGAAAAAATATAAATTAAAACATAT
AGTATGGGCAAGCAGGGAGCTAGAACGATTCGCAGTTAATCCTGGCCTGTTAGAAACATCAGAAGGCTGT
AGACAAATACTGGGACAGCTACAACCATCCCTTCAGACAGGATCAGAAGAACTTAGATCATTATATAATA
CAGTAGCAACCCTCTATTGTGTGCATCAAAGGATAGAGATAAAAGACACCAAGGAAGCTTTAGACAAGAT
AGAGGAAGAGCAAAACAAAAGTAAGACCACCGCACAGCAAGCGGCCGCTGATCTTCAGACCTGGAGGAGG
AGATATGAGGGACAATTGGAGAAGTGAATTATATAAATATAAAGTAGTAAAAATTGAACCATTAGGAGTA
GCACCCACCAAGGCAAAGAGAAGAGTGGTGCAGAGAGAAAAAAGAGCAGTGGGAATAGGAGCTTTGTTCC
TTGGGTTCTTGGGAGCAGCAGGAAGCACTATGGGCGCAGCGTCAATGACGCTGACGGTACAGGCCAGACA
ATTATTGTCTGGTATAGTGCAGCAGCAGAACAATTTGCTGAGGGCTATTGAGGCGCAACAGCATCTGTTG
CAACTCACAGTCTGGGGCATCAAGCAGCTCCAGGCAAGAATCCTGGCTGTGGAAAGATACCTAAAGGATC
AACAGCTCCTGGGGATTTGGGGTTGCTCTGGAAAACTCATTTGCACCACTGCTGTGCCTTGGAATGCTAG
TTGGAGTAATAAATCTCTGGAACAGATTTGGAATCACACGACCTGGATGGAGTGGGACAGAGAAATTAAC
AATTACACAAGCTTAATACACTCCTTAATTGAAGAATCGCAAAACCAGCAAGAAAAGAATGAACAAGAAT
TATTGGAATTAGATAAATGGGCAAGTTTGTGGAATTGGTTTAACATAACAAATTGGCTGTGGTATATAAA
ATTATTCATAATGATAGTAGGAGGCTTGGTAGGTTTAAGAATAGTTTTTGCTGTACTTTCTATAGTGAAT
AGAGTTAGGCAGGGATATTCACCATTATCGTTTCAGACCCACCTCCCAACCCCGAGGGGACCCGACAGGC
CCGAAGGAATAGAAGAAGAAGGTGGAGAGAGAGACAGAGACAGATCCATTCGATTAGTGAACGGATCTCG
ACGGTATCGGTTAACTTTTAAAAGAAAAGGGGGGATTGGGGGGTACAGTGCAGGGGAAAGAATAGTAGAC
ATAATAGCAACAGACATACAAAC
